Addgene plasmid #91551: pHH0103_BZRAP1-2/3
Purpose: Protein expression and purification of human SH3 domain construct BZRAP1-2/3
Depositing lab: Sachdev Sidhu. Depositing organization: University of Toronto. Publication: Comprehensive Analysis of the Human SH3 Domain Family Reveals a Wide Variety of Non-canonical Specificities. Teyra J, Huang H, Jain S, Guan X, Dong A, Liu Y, Tempel W, Min J, Tong Y, Kim PM, Bader GD, Sidhu SS. Structure. 2017 Oct 3;25(10):1598-1610.e3. doi: 10.1016/j.str.2017.07.017. Epub 2017 Sep 7. PubMed 28890361.
Backbone
  Vector backbone: pHH0103
  Vector type: Bacterial Expression
Growth in bacteria
  Bacterial resistance: Ampicillin, 100 μg/mL
  Growth temperature: 37°C
  Growth strain: DH5alpha
  Copy number: Low Copy
Gene/Insert
  Gene/Insert name: BZRAP1-2/3
  Species: H. sapiens (human)
  Insert size (bp): 248
  Entrez Gene: TSPOAP1 (a.k.a. BZRAP1, PBR-IP, PRAX-1, PRAX1, RIM-BP1, RIMBP1)
  Cloning method: Restriction Enzyme; 5′ cloning site Sfi1 (unknown if destroyed); 3′ cloning site Not1 (unknown if destroyed)
Terms and licenses: Academic/Nonprofit Terms; Industry Terms: Not Available to Industry
How to cite: pHH0103_BZRAP1-2/3 was a gift from Sachdev Sidhu (Addgene plasmid # 91551 ; http://n2t.net/addgene:91551 ; RRID:Addgene_91551)
