[The description below was written by a language model from this plasmid's Addgene catalogue record and pLannotate feature annotations shown in this document.]
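Description:
pHH0103_BZRAP1-2/3 is a bacterial expression plasmid built on the pHH0103 backbone for producing and purifying a single human SH3 domain from TSPOAP1 (also called BZRAP1 or RIM-BP1). The name suggests it is the second of the protein's three SH3 domains, though the record does not spell this out. The roughly 250 bp insert was placed between SfiI and NotI sites. The automated annotation labels this region as a fragment of rat Rimbp2, which reflects sequence similarity to a related RIM-binding protein family member rather than the catalogued human origin. The 6.9 kb plasmid is maintained in E. coli through a ColE1/pBR322-type origin with the adjacent bom region, and is selected with ampicillin via the β-lactamase gene. The catalogue lists it as low copy, although the rop gene appears only as fragments interrupted by an f1 phage origin.

Expression is driven by the tac promoter under control of a lac operator. The plasmid carries its own lacI gene behind the lacIq promoter, so transcription is tightly repressed until induced with IPTG. The reading frame begins with a 6xHis tag followed by Schistosoma japonicum glutathione S-transferase and then the SH3 domain, giving a His-GST fusion suited to purification on nickel or glutathione resins. A phage fd terminator lies immediately downstream of the insert. Beyond it are fragments of M13 gene III which, together with the f1 origin, suggest descent from a phagemid display vector. Short remnants of the tetracycline resistance gene and its promoter also persist and are unlikely to be functional. The construct belongs to a collection used to survey the binding specificities of the human SH3 domain family.
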