Features (pLannotate 1.2.2; 21 found; start..end, strand, type, name):
     57..134     +  promoter       lacIq promoter: lacI (mutant); In the lacIq allele, a single base change in the promoter boosts expression of the lacI gene about 10-fold.
    135..1217    +  CDS            lacI: lac repressor; lacI; The lac repressor binds to the lac operator to inhibit transcription in E. coli. This inhibition can be relieved by adding lactose or isopropyl-β-D-thiogalactopyranoside (IPTG).
   1230..1251    +  protein_bind   CAP binding site: CAP binding activates transcription in the presence of cAMP. E. coli catabolite activator protein
   1270..1287    +  promoter       tet promoter (fragment): E. coli promoter for tetracycline efflux protein gene
   1460..1488    +  promoter       tac promoter: strong E. coli promoter; hybrid between the trp and lac UV5 promoters
   1496..1512    +  protein_bind   lac operator: The lac repressor binds to the lac operator to inhibit transcription in E. coli. This inhibition can be relieved by adding lactose or isopropyl-β-D-thiogalactopyranoside (IPTG). lac repressor encoded by lacI
   1597..1614    +  CDS            6xHis: 6xHis affinity tag
   1630..2283    +  CDS            GST26_SCHJA: Experimental evidence at protein level: Swiss-Prot protein existence level 1. GST isoenzymes appear to play a central role in the parasite detoxification system. Other functions are also suspected including a role in increasing the solubility of haematin in the parasite gut. From Schistosoma japonicum (Blood fluke).
   2344..2562    +  CDS            Rimbp2 (fragment): RIMB2_RAT - Also known as Rbp2. Experimental evidence at protein level: Swiss-Prot protein existence level 1. Plays a role in the synaptic transmission as bifunctional linker that interacts simultaneously with RIMS1, RIMS2, CACNA1D and CACNA1B. From Rattus norvegicus (Rat).
   2575..2622    +  terminator     fd terminator (sequence withheld): central terminator from bacteriophage fd (Otsuka and Kunisawa, 1982)
   2627..2839    +  CDS            M13 gene III (fragment) (sequence partly withheld): pIII; III; minor coat protein
   2854..3324    +  CDS            M13 gene III (fragment) (sequence partly withheld): pIII; III; minor coat protein
   3346..3416    +  CDS            TcR (fragment): tetracycline efflux protein; tet; confers resistance to tetracycline
   3658..4038    -  CDS            YPB1_ECOLX: Protein predicted: Swiss-Prot protein existence level 4. From Escherichia coli.
   4055..4206    +  CDS            rop (fragment): Rop protein, which maintains plasmids at low copy number; rop
   4242..4670    -  rep_origin     f1 ori (sequence partly withheld): f1 bacteriophage origin of replication; arrow indicates direction of (+) strand synthesis
   4679..4718    +  CDS            rop (fragment): Rop protein, which maintains plasmids at low copy number; rop
   4820..4960    +  misc_feature   bom: basis of mobility region from pBR322
   5146..5733    -  rep_origin     ori: high-copy-number ColE1/pMB1/pBR322/pUC origin of replication
   5904..6764    -  CDS            AmpR: β-lactamase; bla; confers resistance to ampicillin, carbenicillin, and related antibiotics
   6765..6869    -  promoter       AmpR promoter: bla
>Addgene plasmid #91551 | pHH0103_BZRAP1-2/3 | addgene full sequence | sequence record 192611 | Addgene NGS Result
ACATTAACCTATAAAAATAGGCGTATCACGAGGCCCTTTCGTCTTCAAGAATTCCCGACACCATCGAATG
GTGCAAAACCTTTCGCGGTATGGCATGATAGCGCCCGGAAGAGAGTCAATTCAGGGTGGTGAATGTGAAA
CCAGTAACGTTATACGATGTCGCAGAGTATGCCGGTGTCTCTTATCAGACCGTTTCCCGCGTGGTGAACC
AGGCCAGCCACGTTTCTGCGAAAACGCGGGAAAAAGTGGAAGCGGCGATGGCGGAGCTGAATTACATTCC
CAACCGCGTGGCACAACAACTGGCGGGCAAACAGTCGTTGCTGATTGGCGTTGCCACCTCCAGTCTGGCC
CTGCACGCGCCGTCGCAAATTGTCGCGGCGATTAAATCTCGCGCCGATCAACTGGGTGCCAGCGTGGTGG
TGTCGATGGTAGAACGAAGCGGCGTCGAAGCCTGTAAAGCGGCGGTGCACAATCTTCTCGCGCAACGCGT
CAGTGGGCTGATCATTAACTATCCGCTGGATGACCAGGATGCCATTGCTGTGGAAGCTGCCTGCACTAAT
GTTCCGGCGTTATTTCTTGATGTCTCTGACCAGACACCCATCAACAGTATTATTTTCTCCCATGAAGACG
GTACGCGACTGGGCGTGGAGCATCTGGTCGCATTGGGTCACCAGCAAATCGCGCTGTTAGCGGGCCCATT
AAGTTCTGTCTCGGCGCGTCTGCGTCTGGCTGGCTGGCATAAATATCTCACTCGCAATCAAATTCAGCCG
ATAGCGGAACGGGAAGGCGACTGGAGTGCCATGTCCGGTTTTCAACAAACCATGCAAATGCTGAATGAGG
GCATCGTTCCCACTGCGATGCTGGTTGCCAACGATCAGATGGCGCTGGGCGCAATGCGCGCCATTACCGA
GTCCGGGCTGCGCGTTGGTGCGGATATCTCGGTAGTGGGATACGACGATACCGAAGACAGCTCATGTTAT
ATCCCGCCGTTAACCACCATCAAACAGGATTTTCGCCTGCTGGGGCAAACCAGCGTGGACCGCTTGCTGC
AACTCTCTCAGGGCCAGGCGGTGAAGGGCAATCAGCTGTTGCCCGTCTCACTGGTGAAAAGAAAAACCAC
CCTGGCGCCCAATACGCAAACCGCCTCTCCCCGCGCGTTGGCCGATTCATTAATGCAGCTGGCACGACAG
GTTTCCCGACTGGAAAGCGGGCAGTGAGCGCAACGCAATTAATGTAAGTTAGCTCACTCATTAGGCACAA
TTCTCATGTTTGACAGCTTATCATCGACTGCACGGTGCACCAATGCTTCTGGCGTCAGGCAGCCATCGGA
AGCTGTGGTATGGCTGTGCAGGTCGTAAATCACTGCATAATTCGTGTCGCTCAAGGCGCACTCCCGTTCT
GGATAATGTTTTTTGCGCCGACATCATAACGGTTCTGGCAAATATTCTGAAATGAGCTGTTGACAATTAA
TCATCGGCTCGTATAATGTGTGGAATTGTGAGCGGATAACAATTTCACACAGGAAACAGCCAGTCCGTTT
AGGTGTTTTCACGAGCACTTCACCAACAAGGACCATAGATTATGAAAATCGAAGAACACCATCACCATCA
CCATTCCAGCGGTAAGCTTATGTCCCCTATACTAGGTTATTGGAAAATTAAGGGCCTTGTGCAACCCACT
CGACTTCTTTTGGAATATCTTGAAGAAAAATATGAAGAGCATTTGTATGAGCGCGATGAAGGTGATAAAT
GGCGAAACAAAAAGTTTGAATTGGGTTTGGAGTTTCCCAATCTTCCTTATTATATTGATGGTGATGTTAA
ATTAACACAGTCTATGGCCATCATACGTTATATAGCTGACAAGCACAACATGTTGGGTGGTTGTCCAAAA
GAGCGTGCAGAGATTTCAATGCTTGAAGGAGCGGTTTTGGATATTAGATACGGTGTTTCGAGAATTGCAT
ATAGTAAAGACTTTGAAACTCTCAAAGTTGATTTTCTTAGCAAGCTACCTGAAATGCTGAAAATGTTCGA
AGATCGTTTATGTCATAAAACATATTTAAATGGTGATCATGTAACCCATCCTGACTTCATGTTGTATGAC
GCTCTTGATGTTGTTTTATACATGGACCCAATGTGCCTGGATGCGTTCCCAAAATTAGTTTGTTTTAAAA
AACGTATTGAAGCTATCCCACAAATTGATAAGTACTTGAAATCCAGCAAGTATATAGCATGGCCTTTGCA
GGGCTGGCAAGCCACGTTTGGTGGTGGCGACCATCCTCCAAAATCGGATCTGGAAGTTCTGTTCCAGGGG
CCCCTGTCCAGCGGTCTGGTTCCGCGTGGTTCCGGTACCGCGGCCCAGCCGGCCCGTATCTTTGTCGCCC
TGTTCGATTATGATCCGGTTTCCATGTCCCCAAATCCAGATGCAGGTGAAGAAGAACTGCCGTTTCGTGA
AGGTCAGATTCTGAAAGTTTTCGGTGATAAAGATGCCGATGGTTTCTATCAAGGTGAAGGTGGTGGTCGT
ACCGGTTACATTCCATGTAACATGGTTGCCGAAGTTGCCGCGGCCGCATA
[142 nt withheld, positions 2571-2712]
C
[98 nt withheld, positions 2714-2811]
AGTTTGTACTGGTGACGAAACTCAGTGTCTAGCTAGAGTGGC
[149 nt withheld, positions 2854-3002]
T
[41 nt withheld, positions 3004-3044]
T
[62 nt withheld, positions 3046-3107]
A
[35 nt withheld, positions 3109-3143]
CCTCCCTCAATCGGTTGAATGTCGCCCTTTTGTCTTTGGCGCTGGTAAACCATATGAA
[86 nt withheld, positions 3202-3287]
T
[54 nt withheld, positions 3289-3342]
CTAGCGCCGCCCTATACCTTGTCTGCCTCCCCGCGTTGCGTCGCGGTGCATGGAGCCGGGCCACCTCGAC
CTGAATGGAAGCCGGCGGCACCTCGCTAACGGATTCACCACTCCAAGAATTGGAGCCAATCAATTCTTGC
GGAGAACTGTGAATGCGCAAACCAACCCTTGGCAGAACATATCCATCGCGTCCGCCATCTCCAGCAGCCG
CACGCGGCGCATCTCGGGCAGCGTTGGGTCCTGGCCACGGGTGCGCATGATCGTGCTCCTGTCGTTGAGG
ACCCGGCTAGGCTGGCGGGGTTGCCTTACTGGTTAGCAGAATGAATCACCGATACGCGAGCGAACGTGAA
GCGACTGCTGCTGCAAAACGTCTGCGACCTGAGCAACAACATGAATGGTCTTCGGTTTCCGTGTTTCGTA
AAGTCTGGAAACGCGGAAGTCAGCGCCCTGCACCATTATGTTCCGGATCTGCATCGCAGGATGCTGCTGG
CTACCCTGTGGAACACCTACATCTGTATTAACGAAGCGCTGGCATTGACCCTGAGTGATTTTTCTCTGGT
CCCGCCGCATCCATACCGCCAGTTGTTTACCCTCACAACGTTCCAGTAACCGGGCATGTTCATCATCAGT
AACCCGTATCGTGAGCATCCTCTCTCGTTTCATCGGTATCATTACCCCCATGAACAGAAATCCCCCTTAC
ACGGAGGCATCAGTGACCAAACAGGAAAAAACCGCCCTTAACATGGCCCGCTTTATCAGAAGCCAGACAT
TAACGCTTCTGGAGAAACTCAACGAGCTGGACGCGGATGAACAGGCAGACATCTGTGAATCGCTTCACGA
CCACGCTGATGAGCTTTACCGCAGGATCCGCGAAATTGTAAGCGTTAATATTTTGTTAAAATTCGCGTTA
AATTTTTGTTAAATCAGCTCATTTTTTAACCAATAGGCCGAAATCGGCAAAATCCCTTATAAATCAAAAG
AATAGACCGAGATAGGGT
[37 nt withheld, positions 4341-4377]
AAAGAACGTGGACTCCAACGTCAAAGG
[49 nt withheld, positions 4405-4453]
T
[91 nt withheld, positions 4455-4545]
G
[124 nt withheld, positions 4547-4670]
CGCGGATCCTGCCTCGCGCGTTTCGGTGATGACGGTGAAAACCTCTGACACATGCAGCTCCCGGAGACGG
TCACAGCTTGTCTGTAAGCGGATGCCGGGAGCAGACAAGCCCGTCAGGGCGCGTCAGCGGGTGTTGGCGG
GTGTCGGGGCGCAGCCATGACCCAGTCACGTAGCGATAGCGGAGTGTATACTGGCTTAACTATGCGGCAT
CAGAGCAGATTGTACTGAGAGTGCACCATATGCGGTGTGAAATACCGCACAGATGCGTAAGGAGAAAATA
CCGCATCAGGCGCTCTTCCGCTTCCTCGCTCACTGACTCGCTGCGCTCGGTCGTTCGGCTGCGGCGAGCG
GTATCAGCTCACTCAAAGGCGGTAATACGGTTATCCACAGAATCAGGGGATAACGCAGGAAAGAACATGT
GAGCAAAAGGCCAGCAAAAGGCCAGGAACCGTAAAAAGGCCGCGTTGCTGGCGTTTTTCCATAGGCTCCG
CCCCCCTGACGAGCATCACAAAAATCGACGCTCAAGTCAGAGGTGGCGAAACCCGACAGGACTATAAAGA
TACCAGGGTTTCCCCCTGGAAGCTCCCTCGTGCGCTCTCCTGTTCCGACCCTGCCGCTTACCGGATACCT
GTCCGCCTTTCTCCCTTCGGGAAGCGTGGCGCTTTCTCATAGCTCACGCTGTAGGTATCTCAGTTCGGTG
TAGGTCGTTCGCTCCAAGCTGGGCTGTGTGCACGAACCCCCCGTTCAGCCCGACCGCTGCGCCTTATCCG
GTAACTATCGTCTTGAGTCCAACCCGGTAAGACACGACTTATCGCCACTGGCAGCAGCCACTGGTAACAG
GATTAGCAGAGCGAGGTATGTAGGCGGTGCTACAGAGTTCTTGAAGTGGTGGCCTAACTACGGCTACACT
AGAAGGACAGTATTTGGTATCTGCGCTCTGCTGAAGCCAGTTACCTTCGGAAAAAGAGTTGGTAGCTCTT
GATCCGGCAAACAAACCACCGCTGGTAGCGGTGGTTTTTTTGTTTGCAAGCAGCAGATTACGCGCAGAAA
AAAAGGATCTCAAGAAGATCCTTTGATCTTTTCTACGGGGTCTGACGCTCAGTGGAACGAAAACTCACGT
TAAGGGATTTTGGTCATGAGATTATCAAAAAGGATCTTCACCTAGATCCTTTTAAATTAAAAATGAAGTT
TTAAATCAATCTAAAGTATATATGAGTAAACTTGGTCTGACAGTTACCAATGCTTAATCAGTGAGGCACC
TATCTCAGCGATCTGTCTATTTCGTTCATCCATAGTTGCCTGACTCCCCGTCGTGTAGATAACTACGATA
CGGGAGGGCTTACCATCTGGCCCCAGTGCTGCAATGATACCGCGAGACCCACGCTCACCGGCTCCAGATT
TATCAGCAATAAACCAGCCAGCCGGAAGGGCCGAGCGCAGAAGTGGTCCTGCAACTTTATCCGCCTCCAT
CCAGTCTATTAATTGTTGCCGGGAAGCTAGAGTAAGTAGTTCGCCAGTTAATAGTTTGCGCAACGTTGTT
GCCATTGCTGCAGGCATCGTGGTGTCACGCTCGTCGTTTGGTATGGCTTCATTCAGCTCCGGTTCCCAAC
GATCAAGGCGAGTTACATGATCCCCCATGTTGTGCAAAAAAGCGGTTAGCTCCTTCGGTCCTCCGATCGT
TGTCAGAAGTAAGTTGGCCGCAGTGTTATCACTCATGGTTATGGCAGCACTGCATAATTCTCTTACTGTC
ATGCCATCCGTAAGATGCTTTTCTGTGACTGGTGAGTACTCAACCAAGTCATTCTGAGAATAGTGTATGC
GGCGACCGAGTTGCTCTTGCCCGGCGTCAACACGGGATAATACCGCGCCACATAGCAGAACTTTAAAAGT
GCTCATCATTGGAAAACGTTCTTCGGGGCGAAAACTCTCAAGGATCTTACCGCTGTTGAGATCCAGTTCG
ATGTAACCCACTCGTGCACCCAACTGATCTTCAGCATCTTTTACTTTCACCAGCGTTTCTGGGTGAGCAA
AAACAGGAAGGCAAAATGCCGCAAAAAAGGGAATAAGGGCGACACGGAAATGTTGAATACTCATACTCTT
CCTTTTTCAATATTATTGAAGCATTTATCAGGGTTATTGTCTCATGAGCGGATACATATTTGAATGTATT
TAGAAAAATAAACAAATAGGGGTTCCGCGCACATTTCCCCGAAAAGTGCCACCTGACGTCTAAGAAACCA
TTATTATCATG
