>Addgene plasmid #91551 | pHH0103_BZRAP1-2/3 | depositor partial sequence | sequence record 176039 | insert sequence
GGTACCGAATTCGGATCCGCGCGCTGCGTATCTTTGTCGCCCTGTTCGATTATGATCCGGTTTCCATGTC
CCCAAATCCAGATGCAGGTGAAGAAGAACTGCCGTTTCGTGAAGGTCAGATTCTGAAAGTTTTCGGTGAT
AAAGATGCCGATGGTTTCTATCAAGGTGAAGGTGGTGGTCGTACCGGTTACATTCCATGTAACATGGTTG
CCGAAGTTGCCGCGGCCGCTAGCTAAGTCGACGAGCTC
